>Addgene plasmid #58040 | mTagRFP-T2-LaminB1-10 | addgene partial sequence | sequence record 122924 | CMV-F 5'-CGCAAATGGGCGGTAGGCGTG-3'
TGGTTTAGTGAACCGTCAGAATCCGCTAGCGCTACCGGTCGCCACCATGGTGTCTAAGGGCGAAGAGCTG
ATTAAGGAGAACATGCACATGAAGCTGTACATGGAGGGCACCGTGAACAACCACCACTTCAAGTGCACAT
CCGAGGGCGAAGGCAAGCCCTACGAGGGCACCCAGACCATGAGAATCAAGGTGGTCGAGGGCGGCCCTCT
CCCCTTCGCCTTCGACATCCTGGCTACCAGCTTCATGTACGGCAGCAGAACCTTCATCAACCACACCCAG
GGCATCCCCGATTTCTTTAAGCAGTCCTTCCCTGAGGGCTTCACATGGGAGAGAGTCACCACATACGAAG
ACGGGGGCGTGCTGACCGCTACCCAGGACACCAGCCTCCAGGACGGCTGCCTCATCTACAACGTCAAGAT
CAGAGGGGTGAACTTCCCATCCAACGGCCCTGTGATGCAGAAGAAAACACTCGGCTGGGAGGCCAACACC
GAGACCCTGTACCCCGCTGACGGCGGCCTGGAAGGCAGAACCGACATGGCCCTGAAGCTCGTGGGCGGGG
GCCACCTGATCTGCAACTTCAAGACCACATACAGATCCAAGAAACCCGCTAAGAACCTCAAGATGCCCGG
CGTCTACTATGTGGACCACAGACTGGAAAGAATCAAGGAGGCCGACAAAGAGACCTACGTCGAGCAGCAC
GAGGTGGCTGTGGCCAGATACTGCGACCTCCCTAGCAAACTGGGGCACAAACTTAATGGCATGGACGAGC
TGTACAAGTCCGGACTCAGATCTCGAGCTCAAGCTTCGATGGCGACTGCGACCCCCGTGCCGCCGCGGAT
GGGCAGCCGCGCTGGCGGCCCCACCACGCCGCTGAGCCCC
