[The description below was written by a language model from this plasmid's Addgene catalogue record.]
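Description:
mTagRFP-T2-LaminB1-10 is a mammalian expression plasmid that produces human lamin B1 (LMNB1) fused to a red fluorescent protein of the TagRFP family. It is built on an mTagRFP backbone of about 4.75 kb excluding the insert. The plasmid is maintained at high copy number in E. coli under kanamycin selection. It also carries a neomycin resistance marker, so transfected mammalian cells can be selected with G418, for example to derive stable lines. The record does not name the origin of replication or give a feature table, so the exact arrangement of backbone elements cannot be confirmed here.

Expression of the fusion is driven by the CMV promoter, a strong constitutive promoter in most mammalian cell types. The listed 3′ sequencing primer suggests that an SV40 polyadenylation signal follows the open reading frame. The construct name places the fluorescent protein ahead of lamin B1, which suggests an N-terminal tag. The trailing "10" may denote a linker length, but the record does not state the tag position or the linker. The name refers to an mTagRFP-T2 variant, whereas the tag field says only mTagRFP.

Lamin B1 is an intermediate filament protein of the nuclear lamina, and the fusion is intended as a marker of the nuclear envelope. The recorded spectral properties are excitation at 555 nm and emission at 584 nm, in the orange-red range. This makes the construct suitable for fluorescence imaging of nuclear envelope organisation, alone or alongside spectrally distinct green or blue probes.
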