Addgene plasmid #58040: mTagRFP-T2-LaminB1-10
Purpose: Localization: Nuclear Envelope, Excitation: 555, Emission: 584
Depositing lab: Michael Davidson. Depositing organization: Florida State University, Tallahassee.
Backbone
  Vector backbone: mTagRFP
  Backbone size w/o insert (bp): 4750
  Vector type: Mammalian Expression
  Selectable markers: Neomycin (select with G418)
Growth in bacteria
  Bacterial resistance: Kanamycin, 50 μg/mL
  Growth temperature: 37°C
  Growth strain: DH5alpha
  Copy number: High Copy
Gene/Insert
  Gene/Insert name: LaminB1 (alt name: NM_005573.2)
  Species: H. sapiens (human)
  Entrez Gene: LMNB1 (a.k.a. ADLD, LMN, LMN2, LMNB, MCPH26)
  Promoter: CMV
  Tag / fusion protein: mTagRFP
  Cloning method: Unknown
  Sequencing primers: 5′ CMV-F; 3′ SV40pA-R
Terms and licenses: Academic/Nonprofit Terms; Industry Terms
Depositor comments: . Excitation = 555; Emission = 584
How to cite: mTagRFP-T2-LaminB1-10 was a gift from Michael Davidson (Addgene plasmid # 58040 ; http://n2t.net/addgene:58040 ; RRID:Addgene_58040)
